Addgene plasmid #77404: CASK gRNA (BRDN0001149003)
Purpose: 3rd generation lentiviral gRNA plasmid targeting human CASK
Depositing lab: John Doench & David Root. Depositing organization: Broad Institute. Publication: Optimized sgRNA design to maximize activity and minimize off-target effects of CRISPR-Cas9. Doench JG, Fusi N, Sullender M, Hegde M, Vaimberg EW, Donovan KF, Smith I, Tothova Z, Wilen C, Orchard R, Virgin HW, Listgarten J, Root DE. Nat Biotechnol. 2016 Jan 18. doi: 10.1038/nbt.3437. PubMed 26780180.
Backbone
  Vector backbone: lentiGuide-Puro
  Backbone manufacturer: Zhang Lab (Addgene plasmid # 52963)
  Vector type: Mammalian Expression, Lentiviral, CRISPR
  Selectable markers: Puromycin
Growth in bacteria
  Bacterial resistance: Ampicillin, 100 μg/mL
  Growth temperature: 37°C
  Growth strain: DH5alpha
  Copy number: High Copy
Gene/Insert
  Gene/Insert name: CASK (alt names: CASK; NM_001126054.2)
  gRNA/shRNA sequence: TGTTGCAAGAATTATGCATG
  Species: H. sapiens (human)
  Entrez Gene: CASK (a.k.a. CAGH39, CAMGUK, CMG, FGS4, LIN2, MICPCH, MRXSNA, TNRC8, hCASK)
  Promoter: hU6
  Cloning method: Unknown
  Sequencing primers: 5′ U6-F; 3′ pS2-R
Terms and licenses: Academic/Nonprofit Terms; Industry Terms: Not Available to Industry
Depositor comments: The gRNA was designed to target the following Genbank reference sequence(s): NM_001126054.2,NM_001126055.2,NM_003688.3. Note that this plasmid does NOT contain Cas9. It should be used in conjunction with lentiCas9-Blast (Addgene #52962) or otherwise with cell lines already expressing Cas9. Browse the full kinome gRNA library at http://www.addgene.org/pooled-library/broadgpp-human-kinome/ or visit http://www.broadinstitute.org/rnai/public/ for detailed protocols and information.
How to cite: CASK gRNA (BRDN0001149003) was a gift from John Doench & David Root (Addgene plasmid # 77404 ; http://n2t.net/addgene:77404 ; RRID:Addgene_77404)
