[The description below was written by a language model from this plasmid's Addgene catalogue record and pLannotate feature annotations shown in this document.]
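Description:
CASK gRNA (BRDN0001149003) is a third-generation lentiviral guide RNA plasmid built on the lentiGuide-Puro backbone and designed to target human CASK. It belongs to a collection of kinome-directed guides. The 8.3 kb construct is maintained in E. coli at high copy through a ColE1/pUC-type origin and selected with ampicillin via the β-lactamase gene. An f1 origin, lac regulatory remnants and T7/T3 promoters are also present as carry-over from the cloning backbone.

The transfer cassette is bounded by a chimeric RSV promoter/truncated HIV-1 5' LTR, which makes genomic RNA production Tat-independent, and a self-inactivating ΔU3 3' LTR followed by an SV40 polyadenylation signal. The Ψ packaging signal, a gag fragment, the RRE and a cPPT/CTS support packaging, Rev-dependent nuclear export and nuclear import of the vector genome.

Two expression units sit within the provirus. A human U6 RNA polymerase III promoter drives the CASK-specific spacer, which is fused to the Streptococcus pyogenes Cas9 guide RNA scaffold. Downstream, an EF-1α core promoter with its intron A expresses puromycin N-acetyltransferase, and a WPRE boosts transcript levels, so transduced mammalian cells can be selected with puromycin. According to the depositor, the guide was designed against several CASK reference transcripts.

The plasmid does not encode Cas9. It is meant for use alongside a separate Cas9 lentivector or in cells that already express Cas9, typically to disrupt CASK in knockout or loss-of-function studies.
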