Features (pLannotate 1.2.2; 29 found; start..end, strand, type, name):
     14..80      +  CDS            small t antigen (fragment): SV40 (simian virus 40) small t antigen
    106..317     +  promoter       EF-1α core promoter: core promoter for human elongation factor EF-1α
    318..1256    +  intron         EF-1α intron A: intron upstream of the start codon of human EF-1α
   1278..1877    +  CDS            PuroR (fragment): puromycin N-acetyltransferase; pac from Streptomyces; confers resistance to puromycin
   1893..2481    +  misc_feature   WPRE: woodchuck hepatitis virus posttranscriptional regulatory element
   2532..2551    +  misc_feature   cPPT/CTS (fragment): central polypurine tract and central termination sequence of HIV-1
   2553..2786    +  LTR            3' LTR (ΔU3): self-inactivating 3' long terminal repeat (LTR) from HIV-1
   2864..2985    +  polyA_signal   SV40 poly(A) signal: SV40 polyadenylation signal
   3025..3160    +  rep_origin     SV40 ori: SV40 origin of replication
   3181..3199    -  promoter       T7 promoter: promoter for bacteriophage T7 RNA polymerase
   3207..3362    +  CDS            lacZα (fragment): LacZα fragment of β-galactosidase; lacZ fragment
   3367..3795    +  rep_origin     f1 ori (sequence partly withheld): f1 bacteriophage origin of replication; arrow indicates direction of (+) strand synthesis
   3848..3952    +  promoter       AmpR promoter: bla
   3953..4813    +  CDS            AmpR: β-lactamase; bla; confers resistance to ampicillin, carbenicillin, and related antibiotics
   4984..5572    +  rep_origin     ori: high-copy-number ColE1/pMB1/pBR322/pUC origin of replication
   5755..5847    +  CDS            lacI (fragment): lac repressor; lacI; The lac repressor binds to the lac operator to inhibit transcription in E. coli. This inhibition can be relieved by adding lactose or isopropyl-β-D-thiogalactopyranoside (IPTG).
   5860..5881    +  protein_bind   CAP binding site: CAP binding activates transcription in the presence of cAMP. E. coli catabolite activator protein
   5896..5926    +  promoter       lac promoter: promoter for the E. coli lac operon
   5934..5950    +  protein_bind   lac operator: The lac repressor binds to the lac operator to inhibit transcription in E. coli. This inhibition can be relieved by adding lactose or isopropyl-β-D-thiogalactopyranoside (IPTG). lac repressor encoded by lacI
   5995..6013    +  promoter       T3 promoter: promoter for bacteriophage T3 RNA polymerase
   6041..6267    +  promoter       RSV promoter: Rous sarcoma virus enhancer/promoter
   6268..6448    +  LTR            5' LTR (truncated): truncated 5' long terminal repeat (LTR) from HIV-1
   6495..6620    +  misc_feature   HIV-1 Ψ: packaging signal of human immunodeficiency virus type 1
   6604..6967    +  CDS            HIV-1 gag (fragment): gag protein from human immunodeficiency virus 1; gag
   7113..7346    +  misc_feature   RRE: The Rev response element (RRE) of HIV-1 allows for Rev-dependent mRNA export from the nucleus to the cytoplasm.
   7723..7749    +  CDS            Rev (fragment): human immunodeficiency virus 1 (HIV-1) Rev protein; rev; enhances nuclear export of unspliced and incompletely spliced viral mRNAs
   7753..7993    +  promoter       U6 promoter: RNA polymerase III promoter for human U6 snRNA
   8023..8098    +  misc_RNA       gRNA scaffold: guide RNA scaffold for the Streptococcus pyogenes CRISPR/Cas9 system
   8154..8271    +  misc_feature   cPPT/CTS: central polypurine tract and central termination sequence of HIV-1
>Addgene plasmid #77404 | CASK gRNA (BRDN0001149003) | addgene full sequence | sequence record 187698 | Addgene Assembled Sequence
CCCGGGTGCAAAGATGGATAAAGTTTTAAACAGAGAGGAATCTTTGCAGCTAATGGACCTTCTAGGTCTT
GAAAGGAGTGGGAATTGGCTCCGGTGCCCGTCAGTGGGCAGAGCGCACATCGCCCACAGTCCCCGAGAAG
TTGGGGGGAGGGGTCGGCAATTGATCCGGTGCCTAGAGAAGGTGGCGCGGGGTAAACTGGGAAAGTGATG
TCGTGTACTGGCTCCGCCTTTTTCCCGAGGGTGGGGGAGAACCGTATATAAGTGCAGTAGTCGCCGTGAA
CGTTCTTTTTCGCAACGGGTTTGCCGCCAGAACACAGGTAAGTGCCGTGTGTGGTTCCCGCGGGCCTGGC
CTCTTTACGGGTTATGGCCCTTGCGTGCCTTGAATTACTTCCACCTGGCTGCAGTACGTGATTCTTGATC
CCGAGCTTCGGGTTGGAAGTGGGTGGGAGAGTTCGAGGCCTTGCGCTTAAGGAGCCCCTTCGCCTCGTGC
TTGAGTTGAGGCCTGGCCTGGGCGCTGGGGCCGCCGCGTGCGAATCTGGTGGCACCTTCGCGCCTGTCTC
GCTGCTTTCGATAAGTCTCTAGCCATTTAAAATTTTTGATGACCTGCTGCGACGCTTTTTTTCTGGCAAG
ATAGTCTTGTAAATGCGGGCCAAGATCTGCACACTGGTATTTCGGTTTTTGGGGCCGCGGGCGGCGACGG
GGCCCGTGCGTCCCAGCGCACATGTTCGGCGAGGCGGGGCCTGCGAGCGCGGCCACCGAGAATCGGACGG
GGGTAGTCTCAAGCTGGCCGGCCTGCTCTGGTGCCTGGCCTCGCGCCGCCGTGTATCGCCCCGCCCTGGG
CGGCAAGGCTGGCCCGGTCGGCACCAGTTGCGTGAGCGGAAAGATGGCCGCTTCCCGGCCCTGCTGCAGG
GAGCTCAAAATGGAGGACGCGGCGCTCGGGAGAGCGGGCGGGTGAGTCACCCACACAAAGGAAAAGGGCC
TTTCCGTCCTCAGCCGTCGCTTCATGTGACTCCACGGAGTACCGGGCGCCGTCCAGGCACCTCGATTAGT
TCTCGAGCTTTTGGAGTACGTCGTCTTTAGGTTGGGGGGAGGGGTTTTATGCGATGGAGTTTCCCCACAC
TGAGTGGGTGGAGACTGAAGTTAGGCCAGCTTGGCACTTGATGTAATTCTCCTTGGAATTTGCCCTTTTT
GAGTTTGGATCTTGGTTCATTCTCAAGCCTCAGACAGTGGTTCAAAGTTTTTTTCTTCCATTTCAGGTGT
CGTGACGTACGGCCACCATGACCGAGTACAAGCCCACGGTGCGCCTCGCCACCCGCGACGACGTCCCCAG
GGCCGTACGCACCCTCGCCGCCGCGTTCGCCGACTACCCCGCCACGCGCCACACCGTCGATCCGGACCGC
CACATCGAGCGGGTCACCGAGCTGCAAGAACTCTTCCTCACGCGCGTCGGGCTCGACATCGGCAAGGTGT
GGGTCGCGGACGACGGCGCCGCCGTGGCGGTCTGGACCACGCCGGAGAGCGTCGAAGCGGGGGCGGTGTT
CGCCGAGATCGGCCCGCGCATGGCCGAGTTGAGCGGTTCCCGGCTGGCCGCGCAGCAACAGATGGAAGGC
CTCCTGGCGCCGCACCGGCCCAAGGAGCCCGCGTGGTTCCTGGCCACCGTCGGAGTCTCGCCCGACCACC
AGGGCAAGGGTCTGGGCAGCGCCGTCGTGCTCCCCGGAGTGGAGGCGGCCGAGCGCGCCGGGGTGCCCGC
CTTCCTGGAGACCTCCGCGCCCCGCAACCTCCCCTTCTACGAGCGGCTCGGCTTCACCGTCACCGCCGAC
GTCGAGGTGCCCGAAGGACCGCGCACCTGGTGCATGACCCGCAAGCCCGGTGCCTGAACGCGTTAAGTCG
ACAATCAACCTCTGGATTACAAAATTTGTGAAAGATTGACTGGTATTCTTAACTATGTTGCTCCTTTTAC
GCTATGTGGATACGCTGCTTTAATGCCTTTGTATCATGCTATTGCTTCCCGTATGGCTTTCATTTTCTCC
TCCTTGTATAAATCCTGGTTGCTGTCTCTTTATGAGGAGTTGTGGCCCGTTGTCAGGCAACGTGGCGTGG
TGTGCACTGTGTTTGCTGACGCAACCCCCACTGGTTGGGGCATTGCCACCACCTGTCAGCTCCTTTCCGG
GACTTTCGCTTTCCCCCTCCCTATTGCCACGGCGGAACTCATCGCCGCCTGCCTTGCCCGCTGCTGGACA
GGGGCTCGGCTGTTGGGCACTGACAATTCCGTGGTGTTGTCGGGGAAATCATCGTCCTTTCCTTGGCTGC
TCGCCTGTGTTGCCACCTGGATTCTGCGCGGGACGTCCTTCTGCTACGTCCCTTCGGCCCTCAATCCAGC
GGACCTTCCTTCCCGCGGCCTGCTGCCGGCTCTGCGGCCTCTTCCGCGTCTTCGCCTTCGCCCTCAGACG
AGTCGGATCTCCCTTTGGGCCGCCTCCCCGCGTCGACTTTAAGACCAATGACTTACAAGGCAGCTGTAGA
TCTTAGCCACTTTTTAAAAGAAAAGGGGGGACTGGAAGGGCTAATTCACTCCCAACGAAGACAAGATCTG
CTTTTTGCTTGTACTGGGTCTCTCTGGTTAGACCAGATCTGAGCCTGGGAGCTCTCTGGCTAACTAGGGA
ACCCACTGCTTAAGCCTCAATAAAGCTTGCCTTGAGTGCTTCAAGTAGTGTGTGCCCGTCTGTTGTGTGA
CTCTGGTAACTAGAGATCCCTCAGACCCTTTTAGTCAGTGTGGAAAATCTCTAGCAGTACGTATAGTAGT
TCATGTCATCTTATTATTCAGTATTTATAACTTGCAAAGAAATGAATATCAGAGAGTGAGAGGAACTTGT
TTATTGCAGCTTATAATGGTTACAAATAAAGCAATAGCATCACAAATTTCACAAATAAAGCATTTTTTTC
ACTGCATTCTAGTTGTGGTTTGTCCAAACTCATCAATGTATCTTATCATGTCTGGCTCTAGCTATCCCGC
CCCTAACTCCGCCCATCCCGCCCCTAACTCCGCCCAGTTCCGCCCATTCTCCGCCCCATGGCTGACTAAT
TTTTTTTATTTATGCAGAGGCCGAGGCCGCCTCGGCCTCTGAGCTATTCCAGAAGTAGTGAGGAGGCTTT
TTTGGAGGCCTAGGGACGTACCCAATTCGCCCTATAGTGAGTCGTATTACGCGCGCTCACTGGCCGTCGT
TTTACAACGTCGTGACTGGGAAAACCCTGGCGTTACCCAACTTAATCGCCTTGCAGCACATCCCCCTTTC
GCCAGCTGGCGTAATAGCGAAGAGGCCCGCACCGATCGCCCTTCCCAACAGTTGCGCAGCCTGAATGGCG
AATGGG
[124 nt withheld, positions 3367-3490]
C
[91 nt withheld, positions 3492-3582]
A
[49 nt withheld, positions 3584-3632]
CCTTTGACGTTGGAGTCCACGTTCTTT
[37 nt withheld, positions 3660-3696]
ACCCTATCTCGGTCTATTCTTTTGATTTATAAGGGATTTTGCCGATTTCGGCCTATTGGTTAAAAAATGA
GCTGATTTAACAAAAATTTAACGCGAATTTTAACAAAATATTAACGCTTACAATTTAGGTGGCACTTTTC
GGGGAAATGTGCGCGGAACCCCTATTTGTTTATTTTTCTAAATACATTCAAATATGTATCCGCTCATGAG
ACAATAACCCTGATAAATGCTTCAATAATATTGAAAAAGGAAGAGTATGAGTATTCAACATTTCCGTGTC
GCCCTTATTCCCTTTTTTGCGGCATTTTGCCTTCCTGTTTTTGCTCACCCAGAAACGCTGGTGAAAGTAA
AAGATGCTGAAGATCAGTTGGGTGCACGAGTGGGTTACATCGAACTGGATCTCAACAGCGGTAAGATCCT
TGAGAGTTTTCGCCCCGAAGAACGTTTTCCAATGATGAGCACTTTTAAAGTTCTGCTATGTGGCGCGGTA
TTATCCCGTATTGACGCCGGGCAAGAGCAACTCGGTCGCCGCATACACTATTCTCAGAATGACTTGGTTG
AGTACTCACCAGTCACAGAAAAGCATCTTACGGATGGCATGACAGTAAGAGAATTATGCAGTGCTGCCAT
AACCATGAGTGATAACACTGCGGCCAACTTACTTCTGACAACGATCGGAGGACCGAAGGAGCTAACCGCT
TTTTTGCACAACATGGGGGATCATGTAACTCGCCTTGATCGTTGGGAACCGGAGCTGAATGAAGCCATAC
CAAACGACGAGCGTGACACCACGATGCCTGTAGCAATGGCAACAACGTTGCGCAAACTATTAACTGGCGA
ACTACTTACTCTAGCTTCCCGGCAACAATTAATAGACTGGATGGAGGCGGATAAAGTTGCAGGACCACTT
CTGCGCTCGGCCCTTCCGGCTGGCTGGTTTATTGCTGATAAATCTGGAGCCGGTGAGCGTGGGTCTCGCG
GTATCATTGCAGCACTGGGGCCAGATGGTAAGCCCTCCCGTATCGTAGTTATCTACACGACGGGGAGTCA
GGCAACTATGGATGAACGAAATAGACAGATCGCTGAGATAGGTGCCTCACTGATTAAGCATTGGTAACTG
TCAGACCAAGTTTACTCATATATACTTTAGATTGATTTAAAACTTCATTTTTAATTTAAAAGGATCTAGG
TGAAGATCCTTTTTGATAATCTCATGACCAAAATCCCTTAACGTGAGTTTTCGTTCCACTGAGCGTCAGA
CCCCGTAGAAAAGATCAAAGGATCTTCTTGAGATCCTTTTTTTCTGCGCGTAATCTGCTGCTTGCAAACA
AAAAAACCACCGCTACCAGCGGTGGTTTGTTTGCCGGATCAAGAGCTACCAACTCTTTTTCCGAAGGTAA
CTGGCTTCAGCAGAGCGCAGATACCAAATACTGTTCTTCTAGTGTAGCCGTAGTTAGGCCACCACTTCAA
GAACTCTGTAGCACCGCCTACATACCTCGCTCTGCTAATCCTGTTACCAGTGGCTGCTGCCAGTGGCGAT
AAGTCGTGTCTTACCGGGTTGGACTCAAGACGATAGTTACCGGATAAGGCGCAGCGGTCGGGCTGAACGG
GGGGTTCGTGCACACAGCCCAGCTTGGAGCGAACGACCTACACCGAACTGAGATACCTACAGCGTGAGCT
ATGAGAAAGCGCCACGCTTCCCGAAGGGAGAAAGGCGGACAGGTATCCGGTAAGCGGCAGGGTCGGAACA
GGAGAGCGCACGAGGGAGCTTCCAGGGGGAAACGCCTGGTATCTTTATAGTCCTGTCGGGTTTCGCCACC
TCTGACTTGAGCGTCGATTTTTGTGATGCTCGTCAGGGGGGCGGAGCCTATGGAAAAACGCCAGCAACGC
GGCCTTTTTACGGTTCCTGGCCTTTTGCTGGCCTTTTGCTCACATGTTCTTTCCTGCGTTATCCCCTGAT
TCTGTGGATAACCGTATTACCGCCTTTGAGTGAGCTGATACCGCTCGCCGCAGCCGAACGACCGAGCGCA
GCGAGTCAGTGAGCGAGGAAGCGGAAGAGCGCCCAATACGCAAACCGCCTCTCCCCGCGCGTTGGCCGAT
TCATTAATGCAGCTGGCACGACAGGTTTCCCGACTGGAAAGCGGGCAGTGAGCGCAACGCAATTAATGTG
AGTTAGCTCACTCATTAGGCACCCCAGGCTTTACACTTTATGCTTCCGGCTCGTATGTTGTGTGGAATTG
TGAGCGGATAACAATTTCACACAGGAAACAGCTATGACCATGATTACGCCAAGCGCGCAATTAACCCTCA
CTAAAGGGAACAAAAGCTGGAGCTGCAAGCTTAATGTAGTCTTATGCAATACTCTTGTAGTCTTGCAACA
TGGTAACGATGAGTTAGCAACATGCCTTACAAGGAGAGAAAAAGCACCGTGCATGCCGATTGGTGGAAGT
AAGGTGGTACGATCGTGCCTTATTAGGAAGGCAACAGACGGGTCTGACATGGATTGGACGAACCACTGAA
TTGCCGCATTGCAGAGATATTGTATTTAAGTGCCTAGCTCGATACATAAACGGGTCTCTCTGGTTAGACC
AGATCTGAGCCTGGGAGCTCTCTGGCTAACTAGGGAACCCACTGCTTAAGCCTCAATAAAGCTTGCCTTG
AGTGCTTCAAGTAGTGTGTGCCCGTCTGTTGTGTGACTCTGGTAACTAGAGATCCCTCAGACCCTTTTAG
TCAGTGTGGAAAATCTCTAGCAGTGGCGCCCGAACAGGGACTTGAAAGCGAAAGGGAAACCAGAGGAGCT
CTCTCGACGCAGGACTCGGCTTGCTGAAGCGCGCACGGCAAGAGGCGAGGGGCGGCGACTGGTGAGTACG
CCAAAAATTTTGACTAGCGGAGGCTAGAAGGAGAGAGATGGGTGCGAGAGCGTCAGTATTAAGCGGGGGA
GAATTAGATCGCGATGGGAAAAAATTCGGTTAAGGCCAGGGGGAAAGAAAAAATATAAATTAAAACATAT
AGTATGGGCAAGCAGGGAGCTAGAACGATTCGCAGTTAATCCTGGCCTGTTAGAAACATCAGAAGGCTGT
AGACAAATACTGGGACAGCTACAACCATCCCTTCAGACAGGATCAGAAGAACTTAGATCATTATATAATA
CAGTAGCAACCCTCTATTGTGTGCATCAAAGGATAGAGATAAAAGACACCAAGGAAGCTTTAGACAAGAT
AGAGGAAGAGCAAAACAAAAGTAAGACCACCGCACAGCAAGCGGCCGCTGATCTTCAGACCTGGAGGAGG
AGATATGAGGGACAATTGGAGAAGTGAATTATATAAATATAAAGTAGTAAAAATTGAACCATTAGGAGTA
GCACCCACCAAGGCAAAGAGAAGAGTGGTGCAGAGAGAAAAAAGAGCAGTGGGAATAGGAGCTTTGTTCC
TTGGGTTCTTGGGAGCAGCAGGAAGCACTATGGGCGCAGCGTCAATGACGCTGACGGTACAGGCCAGACA
ATTATTGTCTGGTATAGTGCAGCAGCAGAACAATTTGCTGAGGGCTATTGAGGCGCAACAGCATCTGTTG
CAACTCACAGTCTGGGGCATCAAGCAGCTCCAGGCAAGAATCCTGGCTGTGGAAAGATACCTAAAGGATC
AACAGCTCCTGGGGATTTGGGGTTGCTCTGGAAAACTCATTTGCACCACTGCTGTGCCTTGGAATGCTAG
TTGGAGTAATAAATCTCTGGAACAGATTTGGAATCACACGACCTGGATGGAGTGGGACAGAGAAATTAAC
AATTACACAAGCTTAATACACTCCTTAATTGAAGAATCGCAAAACCAGCAAGAAAAGAATGAACAAGAAT
TATTGGAATTAGATAAATGGGCAAGTTTGTGGAATTGGTTTAACATAACAAATTGGCTGTGGTATATAAA
ATTATTCATAATGATAGTAGGAGGCTTGGTAGGTTTAAGAATAGTTTTTGCTGTACTTTCTATAGTGAAT
AGAGTTAGGCAGGGATATTCACCATTATCGTTTCAGACCCACCTCCCAACCCCGAGGGGACCCAGAGAGG
GCCTATTTCCCATGATTCCTTCATATTTGCATATACGATACAAGGCTGTTAGAGAGATAATTAGAATTAA
TTTGACTGTAAACACAAAGATATTAGTACAAAATACGTGACGTAGAAAGTAATAATTTCTTGGGTAGTTT
GCAGTTTTAAAATTATGTTTTAAAATGGACTATCATATGCTTACCGTAACTTGAAAGTATTTCGATTTCT
TGGCTTTATATATCTTGTGGAAAGGACGAAACACCGTGTTGCAAGAATTATGCATGGTTTTAGAGCTAGA
AATAGCAAGTTAAAATAAGGCTAGTCCGTTATCAACTTGAAAAAGTGGCACCGAGTCGGTGCTTTTTTAA
GCTTGGCGTAACTAGATCTTGAGACAAATGGCAGTATTCATCCACAATTTTAAAAGAAAAGGGGGGATTG
GGGGGTACAGTGCAGGGGAAAGAATAGTAGACATAATAGCAACAGACATACAAACTAAAGAATTACAAAA
ACAAATTACAAAAATTCAAAATTTTCGGGTTTATTACAGGGACAGCAGAGATCCACTTTGGCGCCGGCTC
GAGGGGG
