>Addgene plasmid #77404 | CASK gRNA (BRDN0001149003) | depositor partial sequence | sequence record 144864 | Target Sequence
TGTTGCAAGAATTATGCATG
