>Addgene plasmid #77404 | CASK gRNA (BRDN0001149003) | addgene partial sequence | sequence record 187697 | hU6-F
GTAGAAAGTAATAATTTCTTGGGTAGTTTGCAGTTTTAAAATTATGTTTTAAAATGGACTATCATATGCT
TACCGTAACTTGAAAGTATTTCGATTTCTTGGCTTTATATATCTTGTGGAAAGGACGAAACACCGTGTTG
CAAGAATTATGCATGGTTTTAGAGCTAGAAATAGCAAGTTAAAATAAGGCTAGTCCGTTATCAACTTGAA
AAAGTGGCACCAAGTCGGTGCTTTTTTAAGCTTGGCGTAACTAGATCTTGAGACAAATGGCAGTATTCAT
CCACAATTTTAAAAGAAAAGGGGGGATTGGGGGGTACAGTGCAGGGGAAAGAATAGTAGACATAATAGCA
ACAGACATACAAACTAAAGAATTACAAAAACAAATTACAAAAATTCAAAATTTTCGGGTTTATTACAGGG
ACAGCAGAGATCCACTTTGGCGCCGGCTCGAGGGGGCCCGGGTGCAAAGATGGATAAAGTTTTAAACAGA
GAGGAATCTTTGCAGCTAATGGACCTTCTAGGTCTTGAAAGGAGTGGGAATTGGCTCCGGTGCCCGTCAG
TGGGCAGAGC
